>Addgene plasmid #79370 | gRNA_tdtomato_reporter1_SP-2x | depositor full sequence | sequence record 148561 | gRNA_tdtomato_reporter1_SP-2x
AGCGCCCAATACGCAAACCGCCTCTCCCCGCGCGTTGGCCGATTCATTAATGCAGCTGGCACGACAGGTT
TCCCGACTGGAAAGCGGGCAGTGAGCGCAACGCAATTAATGTGAGTTAGCTCACTCATTAGGCACCCCAG
GCTTTACACTTTATGCTTCCGGCTCGTATGTTGTGTGGAATTGTGAGCGGATAACAATTTCACACAGGAA
ACAGCTATGACCATGATTACGCCAAGCTATTTAGGTGACACTATAGAATACTCAAGCTATGCATCAAGCT
TGGTACCGAGCTCGGATCCACTAGTAACGGCCGCCAGTGTGCTGGAATTCGCCCTTTATTACCGCCTTTG
AGTGAGCTGATACCGCTCGCCGCAGCCGAACGACCGAGCGCAGCGAGTCAGTGAGCGAGGAAGCTCGAGG
CAGTGAAAAAAATGCTTTATTTGTGAAATTTGTGATGCTATTGCTTTATTTGTAACCATTATAAGCTGCA
ATAAACAAGTTAACAACAACAATTGCATTCATTTTATGTTTCAGGTTCAGGGGGAGGTGTGGGAGGTTTT
TTAAAGCAAGTAAAACCTCTACAAATGTGGTATGGCTGATTATGATCCTCTAGAGATATCGTCGACAAGC
TTATCGATGCGGCCGCGCTAGCACGCGTCAGCTGACTAGAGGATCCCCGGGTACCGAGCTCGAATTCTTA
CTTGTACAGCTCGTCCATGCCGTACAGGAACAGGTGGTGGCGGCCCTCGGAGCGCTCGTACTGTTCCACG
ATGGTGTAGTCCTCGTTGTGGGAGGTGATGTCCAGCTTGGTGTCCACGTAGTAGTAGCCGGGCAGTTGCA
CGGGCTTCTTGGCCATGTAGATGGTCTTGAACTCCACCAGGTAGTGGCCGCCGTCCTTCAGCTTCAGGGC
CTGGTGGATCTCGCCCTTCAGCACGCCGTCGCGGGGGTACAGGCGCTCGGTGGAGGCCTCCCAGCCCATG
GTCTTCTTCTGCATTACGGGGCCGTCGGGGGGGAAGTTGGTGCCGCGCATCTTCACCTTGTAGATCAGCG
TGCCGTCCTGCAGGGAGGAGTCCTGGGTCACGGTCACCAGACCGCCGTCCTCGAAGTTCATCACGCGCTC
CCACTTGAAGCCCTCGGGGAAGGACAGCTTCTTGTAATCGGGGATGTCGGCGGGGTGCTTCACGTACGCC
TTGGAGCCGTACATGAACTGGGGGGACAGGATGTCCCAGGCGAAGGGCAGGGGGCCGCCCTTGGTCACCT
TCAGCTTGGCGGTCTGGGTGCCCTCGTAGGGGCGGCCCTCGCCCTCGCCCTCGATCTCGAACTCGTGGCC
GTTCATGGAGCCCTCCATGCGCACCTTGAAGCGCATGAACTCTTTGATGACCTCCTCGCCCTTGCTCACG
GTGGAACCCAGTCCGCCACCGGAAGTTTTATCGTCGTCATCCTTGTAGTCCATGGTGGCGAATTCTCCAG
GCGATCTGACGGTTCACTAAACGAGCTCTGCTTATATAGGCCTCCCACCGTACACGCCTACCTCGCCCCA
CTGTGGGGTGGAGGGGACACTATTACCCTGTTATCCCTACGTCGCAAGGGCGAATTCTGCAGATATCCAT
CACACTGGCGGCCGCTCGAGCATGCATCTAGAGGGCCCAATTCGCCCTATAGTGCCCCACTGTGGGGTGG
AGGGGACAGTCGTATTACAATTCACTGGCCGTCGTTTTACAACGTCGTGACTGGGAAAACCCTGGCGTTA
CCCAACTTAATCGCCTTGCAGCACATCCCCCTTTCGCCAGCTGGCGTAATAGCGAAGAGGCCCGCACCGA
TCGCCCTTCCCAACAGTTGCGCAGCCTATACGTACGGCAGTTTAAGGTTTACACCTATAAAAGAGAGAGC
CGTTATCGTCTGTTTGTGGATGTACAGAGTGATATTATTGACACGCCGGGGCGACGGATGGTGATCCCCC
TGGCCAGTGCACGTCTGCTGTCAGATAAAGTCTCCCGTGAACTTTACCCGGTGGTGCATATCGGGGATGA
AAGCTGGCGCATGATGACCACCGATATGGCCAGTGTGCCGGTCTCCGTTATCGGGGAAGAAGTGGCTGAT
CTCAGCCACCGCGAAAATGACATCAAAAACGCCATTAACCTGATGTTCTGGGGAATATAAATGTCAGGCA
TGAGATTATCAAAAAGGATCTTCACCTAGATCCTTTTCACGTAGAAAGCCAGTCCGCAGAAACGGTGCTG
ACCCCGGATGAATGTCAGCTACTGGGCTATCTGGACAAGGGAAAACGCAAGCGCAAAGAGAAAGCAGGTA
GCTTGCAGTGGGCTTACATGGCGATAGCTAGACTGGGCGGTTTTATGGACAGCAAGCGAACCGGAATTGC
CAGCTGGGGCGCCCTCTGGTAAGGTTGGGAAGCCCTGCAAAGTAAACTGGATGGCTTTCTCGCCGCCAAG
GATCTGATGGCGCAGGGGATCAAGCTCTGATCAAGAGACAGGATGAGGATCGTTTCGCATGATTGAACAA
GATGGATTGCACGCAGGTTCTCCGGCCGCTTGGGTGGAGAGGCTATTCGGCTATGACTGGGCACAACAGA
CAATCGGCTGCTCTGATGCCGCCGTGTTCCGGCTGTCAGCGCAGGGGCGCCCGGTTCTTTTTGTCAAGAC
CGACCTGTCCGGTGCCCTGAATGAACTGCAAGACGAGGCAGCGCGGCTATCGTGGCTGGCCACGACGGGC
GTTCCTTGCGCAGCTGTGCTCGACGTTGTCACTGAAGCGGGAAGGGACTGGCTGCTATTGGGCGAAGTGC
CGGGGCAGGATCTCCTGTCATCTCACCTTGCTCCTGCCGAGAAAGTATCCATCATGGCTGATGCAATGCG
GCGGCTGCATACGCTTGATCCGGCTACCTGCCCATTCGACCACCAAGCGAAACATCGCATCGAGCGAGCA
CGTACTCGGATGGAAGCCGGTCTTGTCGATCAGGATGATCTGGACGAAGAGCATCAGGGGCTCGCGCCAG
CCGAACTGTTCGCCAGGCTCAAGGCGAGCATGCCCGACGGCGAGGATCTCGTCGTGACCCATGGCGATGC
CTGCTTGCCGAATATCATGGTGGAAAATGGCCGCTTTTCTGGATTCATCGACTGTGGCCGGCTGGGTGTG
GCGGACCGCTATCAGGACATAGCGTTGGCTACCCGTGATATTGCTGAAGAGCTTGGCGGCGAATGGGCTG
ACCGCTTCCTCGTGCTTTACGGTATCGCCGCTCCCGATTCGCAGCGCATCGCCTTCTATCGCCTTCTTGA
CGAGTTCTTCTGAATTATTAACGCTTACAATTTCCTGATGCGGTATTTTCTCCTTACGCATCTGTGCGGT
ATTTCACACCGCATACAGGTGGCACTTTTCGGGGAAATGTGCGCGGAACCCCTATTTGTTTATTTTTCTA
AATACATTCAAATATGTATCCGCTCATGAGACAATAACCCTGATAAATGCTTCAATAATAGCACGTGAGG
AGGGCCACCATGGCCAAGTTGACCAGTGCCGTTCCGGTGCTCACCGCGCGCGACGTCGCCGGAGCGGTCG
AGTTCTGGACCGACCGGCTCGGGTTCTCCCGGGACTTCGTGGAGGACGACTTCGCCGGTGTGGTCCGGGA
CGACGTGACCCTGTTCATCAGCGCGGTCCAGGACCAGGTGGTGCCGGACAACACCCTGGCCTGGGTGTGG
GTGCGCGGCCTGGACGAGCTGTACGCCGAGTGGTCGGAGGTCGTGTCCACGAACTTCCGGGACGCCTCCG
GGCCGGCCATGACCGAGATCGGCGAGCAGCCGTGGGGGCGGGAGTTCGCCCTGCGCGACCCGGCCGGCAA
CTGCGTGCACTTCGTGGCCGAGGAGCAGGACTGACACGTGCTAAAACTTCATTTTTAATTTAAAAGGATC
TAGGTGAAGATCCTTTTTGATAATCTCATGACCAAAATCCCTTAACGTGAGTTTTCGTTCCACTGAGCGT
CAGACCCCGTAGAAAAGATCAAAGGATCTTCTTGAGATCCTTTTTTTCTGCGCGTAATCTGCTGCTTGCA
AACAAAAAAACCACCGCTACCAGCGGTGGTTTGTTTGCCGGATCAAGAGCTACCAACTCTTTTTCCGAAG
GTAACTGGCTTCAGCAGAGCGCAGATACCAAATACTGTCCTTCTAGTGTAGCCGTAGTTAGGCCACCACT
TCAAGAACTCTGTAGCACCGCCTACATACCTCGCTCTGCTAATCCTGTTACCAGTGGCTGCTGCCAGTGG
CGATAAGTCGTGTCTTACCGGGTTGGACTCAAGACGATAGTTACCGGATAAGGCGCAGCGGTCGGGCTGA
ACGGGGGGTTCGTGCACACAGCCCAGCTTGGAGCGAACGACCTACACCGAACTGAGATACCTACAGCGTG
AGCTATGAGAAAGCGCCACGCTTCCCGAAGGGAGAAAGGCGGACAGGTATCCGGTAAGCGGCAGGGTCGG
AACAGGAGAGCGCACGAGGGAGCTTCCAGGGGGAAACGCCTGGTATCTTTATAGTCCTGTCGGGTTTCGC
CACCTCTGACTTGAGCGTCGATTTTTGTGATGCTCGTCAGGGGGGCGGAGCCTATGGAAAAACGCCAGCA
ACGCGGCCTTTTTACGGTTCCTGGGCTTTTGCTGGCCTTTTGCTCACATGTTCTTTCCTGCGTTATCCCC
TGATTCTGTGGATAACCGTATTACCGCCTTTGAGTGAGCTGATACCGCTCGCCGCAGCCGAACGACCGAG
CGCAGCGAGTCAGTGAGCGAGGAAGCGGAAG
Features (pLannotate 1.2.2; 21 found; start..end, strand, type, name):
      2..94      +  CDS            lacI (fragment): lac repressor; lacI; The lac repressor binds to the lac operator to inhibit transcription in E. coli. This inhibition can be relieved by adding lactose or isopropyl-β-D-thiogalactopyranoside (IPTG).
    107..128     +  protein_bind   CAP binding site: CAP binding activates transcription in the presence of cAMP. E. coli catabolite activator protein
    143..173     +  promoter       lac promoter: promoter for the E. coli lac operon
    181..197     +  protein_bind   lac operator: The lac repressor binds to the lac operator to inhibit transcription in E. coli. This inhibition can be relieved by adding lactose or isopropyl-β-D-thiogalactopyranoside (IPTG). lac repressor encoded by lacI
    239..257     +  promoter       SP6 promoter: promoter for bacteriophage SP6 RNA polymerase
    420..501     -  polyA_signal   SV40 poly(A) signal: SV40 polyadenylation signal
    524..607     -  CDS            large T antigen (fragment): large T antigen from SV40 (simian virus 40)
    666..697     -  misc_feature   MCS (fragment): pUC18/19 multiple cloning site
    701..1399    -  CDS            dTomato: dTomato is a basic (constitutively fluorescent) orange fluorescent protein published in 2004, derived from Discosoma sp.. It is reported to be a somewhat slowly-maturing dimer with low acid sensitivity.
   1428..1447    -  CDS            3xFLAG (fragment): three tandem FLAG® epitope tags
   1494..1532    -  promoter       minimal CMV promoter: human cytomegalovirus (CMV) immediate early promoter
   1535..1559    -  misc_feature   HA-L (fragment): left homology arm from the adeno-associated virus integration site (AAVS1) within intron 1 of the human PPP1R12C gene
   1664..1689    -  misc_feature   HA-L (fragment): left homology arm from the adeno-associated virus integration site (AAVS1) within intron 1 of the human PPP1R12C gene
   1700..1847    +  CDS            lacZα (fragment): LacZα fragment of β-galactosidase; lacZ fragment
   1857..2160    +  CDS            ccdB (fragment): CcdB, a bacterial toxin that poisons DNA gyrase; ccdB; Plasmids containing the ccdB gene cannot be propagated in standard E. coli strains.
   2208..2477    +  CDS            tnpA (fragment): TN5P_ECOLX - Also known as tnp. Experimental evidence at protein level: Swiss-Prot protein existence level 1. Mediates transposition of transposon Tn5 by a 'cut and paste' mechanism. First, the monomeric transposase binds the 19 bp inverted DNA repeats flanking the transposon. Then, dimerization of the DNA- bound transposase creates a synaptic DNA complex. After nicking of the first DNA strand, excision of the transposon proceeds through a series of intermediates. The transposase then mediates the insertion of the transposon at a new site by strand transfer. The activity of the wild- type tran
   2509..3303    +  CDS            NeoR/KanR: aminoglycoside phosphotransferase from Tn5; aph(3')-II (or nptII); confers resistance to neomycin, kanamycin, and G418 (Geneticin®)
   3324..3375    -  misc_feature   bom (fragment): basis of mobility region from pBR322
   3402..3490    +  promoter       AmpR promoter (fragment): bla
   3510..3884    +  CDS            BleoR: antibiotic-binding protein; Sh ble from Streptoalloteichus hindustanus; confers resistance to bleomycin, phleomycin, and Zeocin™
   4022..4610    +  rep_origin     ori: high-copy-number ColE1/pMB1/pBR322/pUC origin of replication
