[The description below was written by a language model from this plasmid's Addgene catalogue record and pLannotate feature annotations shown in this document.]
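Description:
gRNA_tdtomato_reporter1_SP-2x is a 4.8 kb mammalian fluorescent reporter plasmid used to measure the activity of transcriptional activators fused to Streptococcus pyogenes (SP) Cas9. The catalogue lists the backbone as unknown. However, the annotated remnants (lac promoter/operator, SP6 promoter, and fragments of lacZα and ccdB) suggest a small bacterial cloning vector of the kind that uses lacZα-ccdB for counter-selection. It replicates in E. coli from a high-copy ColE1/pUC-type origin and is maintained with kanamycin through the Tn5 NeoR/KanR gene. A Sh ble (BleoR) coding sequence follows an AmpR promoter fragment, which matches the bleomycin marker given in the record. No mammalian promoter is annotated upstream of either resistance gene.

The reporter cassette lies on the reverse strand. A minimal CMV promoter drives a tomato-family red fluorescent protein and is followed by an SV40 polyadenylation signal. The catalogue names the insert tdTomato, whereas the annotation detects a single roughly 700 bp dTomato unit, so the record does not settle whether the tandem dimer is present. A short hit to a 3xFLAG fragment sits between the promoter and the coding sequence.

A minimal promoter has little activity on its own, so fluorescence should appear only when an activator is recruited upstream. The guide RNA target sites are not annotated as such. The "2x" in the name, together with two short sequences flagged as AAVS1 homology-arm fragments just upstream of the minimal promoter, suggests two copies of a protospacer, but this is an inference. In use, the plasmid would be co-transfected with a matching gRNA and a dCas9- or Cas9-activator fusion, and red fluorescence would serve as the readout of activation strength.
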