Addgene plasmid #79370: gRNA_tdtomato_reporter1_SP-2x
Purpose: Assays activity of transcriptional activators fused to SP Cas9
Depositing lab: George Church. Depositing organization: Harvard Medical School. Publication: Cas9 gRNA engineering for genome editing, activation and repression. Kiani S, Chavez A, Tuttle M, Hall RN, Chari R, Ter-Ovanesyan D, Qian J, Pruitt BW, Beal J, Vora S, Buchthal J, Kowal EJ, Ebrahimkhani MR, Collins JJ, Weiss R, Church G. Nat Methods. 2015 Sep 7. doi: 10.1038/nmeth.3580. PubMed 26344044.
Backbone
  Vector backbone: unknown
  Vector type: Mammalian Expression, CRISPR
  Selectable markers: Bleomycin
Growth in bacteria
  Bacterial resistance: Kanamycin, 50 μg/mL
  Growth temperature: 37°C
  Growth strain: DH5alpha
  Copy number: High Copy
Gene/Insert
  Gene/Insert name: tdtomato
  Species: Synthetic
  Cloning method: Restriction Enzyme; 5′ cloning site unknown (unknown if destroyed); 3′ cloning site unknown (unknown if destroyed)
  Sequencing primers: 5′ n/a
Terms and licenses: Academic/Nonprofit Terms; Industry Terms: Not Available to Industry
How to cite: gRNA_tdtomato_reporter1_SP-2x was a gift from George Church (Addgene plasmid # 79370 ; http://n2t.net/addgene:79370 ; RRID:Addgene_79370)
