>Addgene plasmid #79370 | gRNA_tdtomato_reporter1_SP-2x | addgene partial sequence | sequence record 152312 | M13-F20 5'-TGTAAAACGACGGCCAGT-3'
GTGGGGCACTATAGGGCGAATTGGGCCCTCTAGATGCATGCTCGAGCGGCCGCCAGTGTGATGGATATCT
GCAGAATTCGCCCTTGCGACGTAGGGATAACAGGGTAATAGTGTCCCCTCCACCCCACAGTGGGGCGAGG
TAGGCGTGTACGGTGGGAGGCCTATATAAGCAGAGCTCGTTTAGTGAACCGTCAGATCGCCTGGAGAATT
CGCCACCATGGACTACAAGGATGACGACGATAAAACTTCCGGTGGCGGACTGGGTTCCACCGTGAGCAAG
GGCGAGGAGGTCATCAAAGAGTTCATGCGCTTCAAGGTGCGCATGGAGGGCTCCATGAACGGCCACGAGT
TCGAGATCGAGGGCGAGGGCGAGGGCCGCCCCTACGAGGGCACCCAGACCGCCAAGCTGAAGGTGACCAA
GGGCGGCCCCCTGCCCTTCGCCTGGGACATCCTGTCCCCCCAGTTCATGTACGGCTCCAAGGCGTACGTG
AAGCACCCCGCCGACATCCCCGATTACAAGAAGCTGTCCTTCCCCGAGGGCTTCAAGTGGGAGCGCGTGA
TGAACTTCGAGGACGGCGGTCTGGTGACCGTGACCCAGGACTCCTCCCTGCAGGACGGCACGCTGATCTA
CAAGGTGAAGAT
